>Addgene plasmid #27521 | pBS ZfHoxb2a | addgene partial sequence | sequence record 33920 | 27521 with T7
GTCGACGGTATCGATAAGCTTGATTGAGGACTCGAGCTCAAGCTTTTTTTTTTTTTTTTTTCAAAATAAT
GGACAATTTATTTCCGTTTAGGCATTGCATTACGCCTTTTTTGCTTTTCTTTTTCGTAAAAACTTTAGGC
AGACGTTTCACTCTTTTTGTCTTATAGGAATGTTGCGGTCGAGAAGCATTCATGACACTGCATTGCGATG
GAGTTCGATAGTTCTTGAATTCGTTTTAATGTGATTTTTGTTCAAAACTGTAAATGTTGCAAATCTATAG
TACAAAGGGTGCTCGTAAACAAGTCAAAGTCTTCCTCGGAGAAATCAACTGGACTGTCCAGGGAGCTTTG
CAAACTCGGTGATAAAGCGTCCGAAATCTGTAGGCAGGAGTCCGTCGAAAAGAAATTCAAATCTGGGAGA
GAGGTGGCATCCTGCGGCTCTGTGAACGAATGCTCCGGCCCAGCTGCTCGGCCCTCAGCCATTGTGGTGG
GGTTATCTGCAGTAGGCGTTGGATACGGGGGGGAGTGAACCGCTGTGTCAGGGACAGATGCTGGCTCCGG
CTGGCTCGCTTGGCCCTCTTCAGGCGTGGGCTGGCTTTTGTCCGAACTGTTCGTGTAGGCGGCAGTTGTC
GGACACGTCTCACTCTCAGAGGGTGCTGCCGAGCCAGAACCAGATACTTCCAACGACTGACTCGAATAGG
GTGAAGAAGCGTCAGTTCCCTCTAGGAGGTCAAAACCGCTGGGCTCGCC
