[The description below was written by a language model from this plasmid's Addgene catalogue record.]
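Description:
pBS ZfHoxb2a is a bacterial cloning plasmid built on the pBluescript backbone (about 3 kb without insert) that carries the zebrafish (Danio rerio) hoxb2a gene, also recorded under the aliases hoxb2 and Z-151. It is maintained in E. coli as a high-copy plasmid and selected with ampicillin. The record classifies it only as a cloning vector, so it is not intended for expression in eukaryotic cells.

The insert was introduced by restriction enzyme cloning, but the record does not state which sites were used, the size of the insert, or whether it represents a full-length cDNA, a partial cDNA or a genomic fragment. The listed sequencing primers place T7 at the 5′ end and T3 at the 3′ end of the insert, consistent with the usual pBluescript arrangement in which opposing T7 and T3 phage promoters flank the multiple cloning site. In general this layout allows in vitro transcription of either strand after linearisation. With the orientation given, T7 would be expected to yield sense RNA and T3 antisense RNA, although the record does not confirm this explicitly.

No intended application is stated. Hox cDNA clones in pBluescript are commonly used as templates for antisense riboprobes for in situ hybridisation, as sequence-verified sources for subcloning the gene into expression vectors, or for synthesising RNA. Hoxb2a encodes a homeodomain transcription factor of the Hox paralogue group 2, so the plasmid is a likely reagent for studying anterior–posterior patterning in zebrafish embryos. No feature table accompanies the record, so other backbone elements cannot be confirmed.
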