Addgene plasmid #27521: pBS ZfHoxb2a
Depositing lab: Victoria Prince. Depositing organization: University of Chicago.
Backbone
  Vector backbone: pBluescript
  Backbone size w/o insert (bp): 3000
  Vector type: Cloning vector
Growth in bacteria
  Bacterial resistance: Ampicillin, 100 μg/mL
  Growth temperature: 37°C
  Growth strain: DH5alpha
  Copy number: High Copy
Gene/Insert
  Gene/Insert name: Hoxb2a
  Species: D. rerio (zebrafish)
  Entrez Gene: hoxb2a (a.k.a. Z-151, hoxb2, hm:zehn0229)
  Cloning method: Restriction Enzyme
  Sequencing primers: 5′ T7; 3′ T3
Terms and licenses: Academic/Nonprofit Terms; Industry Terms: Not Available to Industry
How to cite: pBS ZfHoxb2a was a gift from Victoria Prince (Addgene plasmid # 27521 ; http://n2t.net/addgene:27521 ; RRID:Addgene_27521)
